Addgene plasmid #176128: pLV-SspB-HaloTag-ITSN1-DHPH
Purpose: Heterodimerization with iLID, Cdc42 activation
Depositing lab: Dorus Gadella. Depositing organization: University of Amsterdam. Publication: Opto-RhoGEFs, an optimized optogenetic toolbox to reversibly control Rho GTPase activity on a global to subcellular scale, enabling precise control over vascular endothelial barrier strength. Mahlandt EK, Palacios Martinez S, Arts JJG, Tol S, van Buul JD, Goedhart J. Elife. 2023 Jul 14;12:RP84364. doi: 10.7554/eLife.84364. PubMed 37449837.
Backbone
  Vector backbone: pLV
  Vector type: Lentiviral
Growth in bacteria
  Bacterial resistance: Ampicillin, 100 μg/mL
  Growth temperature: 30°C
  Growth strain: NEB Stable
  Copy number: High Copy
Gene/Insert
  Gene/Insert name: ITSN1
  Species: H. sapiens (human)
  Entrez Gene: ITSN1 (a.k.a. ITSN, SH3D1A, SH3P17)
  Cloning method: Restriction Enzyme; 5′ cloning site Unknown (unknown if destroyed)
Terms and licenses: Academic/Nonprofit Terms; Industry Terms: Not Available to Industry
Depositor comments: Please visit https://doi.org/10.1101/2022.10.17.512253 for bioRxiv preprint.
How to cite: pLV-SspB-HaloTag-ITSN1-DHPH was a gift from Dorus Gadella (Addgene plasmid # 176128 ; http://n2t.net/addgene:176128 ; RRID:Addgene_176128)
