[The description below was written by a language model from this plasmid's Addgene catalogue record and pLannotate feature annotations shown in this document.]
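Description:
pLV-SspB-HaloTag-ITSN1-DHPH is a third-generation-style, self-inactivating HIV-1 lentiviral transfer plasmid built on the pLV backbone. It is maintained in E. coli through a high-copy ColE1/pUC origin with ampicillin selection (AmpR). An f1 origin, an SV40 origin and remnants of a lac/T7/T3 cloning region are also annotated in the backbone. The viral genome is transcribed from an RSV promoter fused to a truncated 5' LTR. It carries the Ψ packaging signal with a gag fragment, the RRE for Rev-dependent nuclear export, a cPPT/CTS element, and a ΔU3 3' LTR followed by an SV40 polyadenylation signal.

Within the proviral region, the CMV enhancer/promoter drives a single fusion reading frame. This consists of an SspB fragment, HaloTag (annotated as the dhaA haloalkane dehalogenase from which it derives) and a fragment of human ITSN1, which the construct name indicates is the DH-PH guanine nucleotide exchange module. An EMCV IRES then allows translation of puromycin N-acetyltransferase from the same transcript, so transduced cells can be selected with puromycin. Downstream lies a hepatitis B virus post-transcriptional regulatory element. The short HBsAg and X protein annotations nearby are probably sequence-similarity hits to HBV-derived regulatory sequence rather than intended payload.

The construct is the recruitable half of an optogenetic Rho GTPase tool. SspB heterodimerizes with iLID on blue-light illumination, which brings the ITSN1 catalytic domains to wherever the iLID partner is anchored and activates Cdc42 there. HaloTag allows the protein to be labelled with a fluorescent ligand chosen by the user. The associated publication applies the toolbox to reversible control of vascular endothelial barrier strength, from global to subcellular scale.
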