Features (pLannotate 1.2.2; 32 found; start..end, strand, type, name):
      6..309     +  enhancer       CMV enhancer: human cytomegalovirus immediate early enhancer
    310..513     +  promoter       CMV promoter: human cytomegalovirus (CMV) immediate early promoter
    549..878     +  CDS            sspB (fragment): SSPB_HAEIN - Experimental evidence at protein level: Swiss-Prot protein existence level 1. Also stimulates degradation of the N-terminus of RseA (residues 1-108, alone or in complex with sigma-E) by ClpX-ClpP in a non-ssrA-mediated fashion. From Haemophilus influenzae (strain ATCC 51907 / DSM 11121 / KW20 / Rd).
    900..1778    +  CDS            dhaA: DHAA_PSEPV - Experimental evidence at protein level: Swiss-Prot protein existence level 1. Catalyzes hydrolytic cleavage of carbon-halogen bonds in halogenated aliphatic compounds, leading to the formation of the corresponding primary alcohols, halide ions and protons. Has a broad substrate specificity, as it is able to dehalogenate mono- and di- chlorinated and brominated alkanes (up to at least C10), and the two isomers of 1,3-dichloropropene to 3-chloroallyl alcohol; the highest activity was found with 1,2-dibromoethane, while no activity was observed with the analog 1,2-dichloroethane. Fro
   1815..2918    +  CDS            ITSN1 (fragment): ITSN1_HUMAN - Also known as ITSN From Homo sapiens (Human).
   2923..3069    +  CDS            HBsAg (S) (fragment): major/small (S) envelope protein of hepatitis B virus hepatitis B surface antigen
   3189..3651    +  misc_feature   IRES: internal ribosome entry site (IRES) of the encephalomyocarditis virus (EMCV)
   3680..4279    +  CDS            PuroR: puromycin N-acetyltransferase; pac from Streptomyces alboniger; confers resistance to puromycin
   4415..4673    +  ncRNA          HBV PRE 1151-1410: Accession: RF02816 - Hepatitis B virus post-transcriptional regulatory element 1151-1410
   4639..5079    +  CDS            X: X_HBVD3 - Experimental evidence at protein level: Swiss-Prot protein existence level 1. Multifunctional protein that plays a role in silencing host antiviral defenses and promoting viral transcription. Does not seem to be essential for HBV infection. May be directly involved in development of cirrhosis and liver cancer (hepatocellular carcinoma). Most of cytosolic activities involve modulation of cytosolic calcium. The effect on apoptosis is controversial depending on the cell types in which the studies have been conducted. May induce apoptosis by localizing in mitochondria and causing loss of
   5101..5169    +  CDS            nef (fragment): NEF_HV1Z2 - Experimental evidence at protein level: Swiss-Prot protein existence level 1. Extracellular Nef protein targets CD4(+) T-lymphocytes for apoptosis by interacting with CXCR4 surface receptors. From Human immunodeficiency virus type 1 group M subtype D (isolate Z2/CDC-Z34) (HIV-1).
   5171..5404    +  LTR            3' LTR (ΔU3): self-inactivating 3' long terminal repeat (LTR) from HIV-1
   5476..5597    +  polyA_signal   SV40 poly(A) signal: SV40 polyadenylation signal
   5637..5772    +  rep_origin     SV40 ori: SV40 origin of replication
   5793..5811    -  promoter       T7 promoter: promoter for bacteriophage T7 RNA polymerase
   5819..5974    +  CDS            lacZα (fragment): LacZα fragment of β-galactosidase; lacZ fragment
   5979..6407    +  rep_origin     f1 ori (sequence partly withheld): f1 bacteriophage origin of replication; arrow indicates direction of (+) strand synthesis
   6460..6564    +  promoter       AmpR promoter: bla
   6565..7425    +  CDS            AmpR: β-lactamase; bla; confers resistance to ampicillin, carbenicillin, and related antibiotics
   7596..8184    +  rep_origin     ori: high-copy-number ColE1/pMB1/pBR322/pUC origin of replication
   8367..8459    +  CDS            lacI (fragment): lac repressor; lacI; The lac repressor binds to the lac operator to inhibit transcription in E. coli. This inhibition can be relieved by adding lactose or isopropyl-β-D-thiogalactopyranoside (IPTG).
   8472..8493    +  protein_bind   CAP binding site: CAP binding activates transcription in the presence of cAMP. E. coli catabolite activator protein
   8508..8538    +  promoter       lac promoter: promoter for the E. coli lac operon
   8546..8562    +  protein_bind   lac operator: The lac repressor binds to the lac operator to inhibit transcription in E. coli. This inhibition can be relieved by adding lactose or isopropyl-β-D-thiogalactopyranoside (IPTG). lac repressor encoded by lacI
   8607..8625    +  promoter       T3 promoter: promoter for bacteriophage T3 RNA polymerase
   8653..8879    +  promoter       RSV promoter: Rous sarcoma virus enhancer/promoter
   8880..9060    +  LTR            5' LTR (truncated): truncated 5' long terminal repeat (LTR) from HIV-1
   9107..9232    +  misc_feature   HIV-1 Ψ: packaging signal of human immunodeficiency virus type 1
   9216..9579    +  CDS            HIV-1 gag (fragment): gag protein from human immunodeficiency virus 1; gag
   9725..9958    +  misc_feature   RRE: The Rev response element (RRE) of HIV-1 allows for Rev-dependent mRNA export from the nucleus to the cytoplasm.
  10335..10435   +  CDS            Rev (fragment): human immunodeficiency virus 1 (HIV-1) Rev protein; rev; enhances nuclear export of unspliced and incompletely spliced viral mRNAs
  10449..10566   +  misc_feature   cPPT/CTS: central polypurine tract and central termination sequence of HIV-1
>Addgene plasmid #176128 | pLV-SspB-HaloTag-ITSN1-DHPH | addgene full sequence | sequence record 346214 | Addgene NGS Result
TTCCGCGTTACATAACTTACGGTAAATGGCCCGCCTGGCTGACCGCCCAACGACCCCCGCCCATTGACGT
CAATAATGACGTATGTTCCCATAGTAACGCCAATAGGGACTTTCCATTGACGTCAATGGGTGGAGTATTT
ACGGTAAACTGCCCACTTGGCAGTACATCAAGTGTATCATATGCCAAGTACGCCCCCTATTGACGTCAAT
GACGGTAAATGGCCCGCCTGGCATTATGCCCAGTACATGACCTTATGGGACTTTCCTACTTGGCAGTACA
TCTACGTATTAGTCATCGCTATTACCATGGTGATGCGGTTTTGGCAGTACATCAATGGGCGTGGATAGCG
GTTTGACTCACGGGGATTTCCAAGTCTCCACCCCATTGACGTCAATGGGAGTTTGTTTTGGCACCAAAAT
CAACGGGACTTTCCAAAATGTCGTAACAACTCCGCCCCATTGACGCAAATGGGCGGTAGGCGTGTACGGT
GGGAGGTCTATATAAGCAGAGCTGGTTTAGTGAACCGTCAGATCCGCTAGCCACCATGAGCTCCCCGAAA
CGCCCTAAGCTGCTGCGTGAATATTACGATTGGCTGGTTGATAACAGCTTTACCCCATATCTGGTGGTGG
ATGCCACATACCTGGGCGTGAACGTGCCCGTGGAGTATGTGAAAGACGGTCAGATCGTGCTGAATCTGTC
TGCAAGTGCGACCGGCAACCTGCAACTGACAAATGATTTTATCCAGTTCAACGCCCGCTTTAAGGGCGTG
TCTCGTGAACTGTATATCCCGATGGGTGCCGCTCTGGCCATTTACGCTCGCGAGAACGGCGATGGTGTGA
TGTTCGAACCAGAAGAAATCTATGACGAGCTGAATATTGGTAGTGGACCGGTCGCCACCATGGCCGAGAT
CGGCACCGGCTTCCCCTTCGACCCCCACTACGTGGAGGTGCTGGGCGAGCGCATGCACTACGTTGACGTG
GGCCCCCGCGACGGCACCCCCGTGCTGTTCCTGCACGGCAACCCCACCAGCAGCTACGTGTGGCGCAACA
TCATCCCCCACGTGGCCCCCACCCACCGCACTATCGCCCCCGACCTGATCGGCATGGGCAAGAGCGACAA
GCCCGACCTGGGCTACTTCTTCGACGACCACGTGCGCTTCATGGACGCCTTCATCGAGGCCCTGGGCCTG
GAGGAGGTGGTGCTGGTGATCCACGACTGGGGCAGCGCCCTGGGCTTCCACTGGGCCAAGCGCAACCCCG
AGCGCGTGAAGGGCATCGCCTTCATGGAGTTCATCCGCCCCATCCCCACCTGGGACGAGTGGCCCGAGTT
CGCCCGCGAGACCTTCCAGGCCTTCCGCACCACCGACGTGGGCCGCAAGCTGATCATCGACCAGAACGTG
TTCATCGAGGGCACCCTGCCCATGGGCGTGGTGCGCCCCCTGACCGAGGTGGAGATGGACCACTACCGCG
AGCCCTTCCTGAACCCCGTGGACCGCGAGCCCCTGTGGCGCTTCCCCAACGAGCTGCCCATCGCCGGCGA
GCCCGCCAACATCGTGGCCCTGGTGGAGGAGTACATGGACTGGCTGCACCAGAGCCCCGTGCCCAAGCTG
CTGTTCTGGGGCACCCCCGGCGTGCTGATCCCCCCCGCCGAGGCCGCCCGCCTGGCCAAGAGCCTGCCCA
ACGTTAAGGCCGTGGACATCGGCCCCGGCCTGAACCTGCTCCAGGAGGACAACCCCGACCTGATCGGCAG
CGAGATCGCCCGCTGGCTGAGCACCCTGGAGATCAGCGGCGTGTACAAGTCCGGACTCAGATCTGATATG
TTGACCCCAACTGAAAGAAAGCGACAAGGATACATCCACGAGCTCATTGTCACCGAGGAGAACTATGTGA
ATGACCTGCAGCTGGTCACAGAGATTTTTCAAAAACCCCTGATGGAGTCTGAGCTGCTGACAGAAAAAGA
GGTTGCTATGATTTTTGTGAACTGGAAGGAGCTGATTATGTGTAATATCAAACTACTAAAAGCGCTGAGA
GTCCGCAAGAAGATGTCCGGGGAGAAGATGCCTGTGAAGATGATTGGAGACATCCTGAGCGCACAGCTGC
CGCACATGCAGCCCTACATCCGCTTCTGCAGCCGCCAGCTCAACGGGGCTGCCCTGATCCAGCAGAAGAC
GGACGAGGCCCCAGACTTCAAGGAGTTCGTCAAAAGATTGGCAATGGATCCTCGGTGTAAAGGGATGCCA
CTCTCTAGTTTTATACTGAAGCCTATGCAACGGGTAACAAGATACCCACTGATCATTAAAAATATCCTGG
AAAACACCCCTGAAAACCACCCGGACCACAGCCACTTGAAGCACGCCCTGGAGAAGGCGGAAGAGCTCTG
TTCCCAGGTGAACGAAGGGGTGCGGGAGAAGGAGAACTCTGACCGGCTGGAGTGGATCCAGGCCCACGTG
CAGTGTGAAGGCCTGTCTGAGCAACTTGTGTTCAATTCAGTGACCAATTGCTTGGGGCCGCGCAAATTTC
TGCACAGTGGGAAGCTCTACAAGGCCAAGAGCAACAAGGAGCTGTATGGCTTCCTTTTCAACGACTTCCT
CCTGCTGACTCAGATCACGAAGCCTTTGGGGTCTTCTGGCACCGACAAAGTCTTCAGCCCCAAATCAAAC
CTGCAGTATAAAATGTATAAAACACCTATTTTCCTAAATGAGGTTCTAGTAAAATTACCCACCGACCCTT
CTGGAGACGAGCCCATCTTCCACATCTCCCACATTGACCGCGTCTATACTCTCCGAGCAGAAAGCATAAA
TGAAAGGACTGCCTGGGTGCAGAAAATCAAAGCTGCTTCTGAACTCTACATAGAGACTGAGAAAAAGAAG
TAAGAATTCTGCAGTCGACGGTACCGCGGGCCCGGGATCCACCGGATCTAGCCTAGTGCCATTTGTTCAG
TGGTTCGTAGGGCTTTCCCCCACTGTTTGGCTTTCAGTTATATGGATGATGTGGTATTGGGGGCCAAGTC
TGTACAGCATCTTGAGTCCCTTTTTACCGCTGTTACCAATTTTCTTTTGTCTTTGGGTAAACCCGGGAAT
TCCGCCCCTCTCCCCCCCTAACGTTACTGGCCGAAGCCGCTTGGAATAAGGCCGGTGTGCGTTTGTCTAT
ATGTTATTTTCCACCATATTGCCGTCTTTTGGCAATGTGAGGGCCCGGAAACCTGGCCCTGTCTTCTTGA
CGAGCATTCCTAGGGGTCTTTCCCCTCTCGCCAAAGGAATGCAAGGTCTGTTGAATGTCGTGAAGGAAGC
AGTTCCTCTGGAAGCTTCTTGAAGACAAACAACGTCTGTAGCGACCCTTTGCAGGCAGCGGAACCCCCCA
CCTGGCGACAGGTGCCTCTGCGGCCAAAAGCCACGTGTATAAGATACACCTGCAAAGGCGGCACAACCCC
AGTGCCACGTTGTGAGTTGGATAGTTGTGGAAAGAGTCAAATGGCTCTCCTCAAGCGTATTCAACAAGGG
GCTGAAGGATGCCCAGAAGGTACCCCATTGTATGGGATCTGATCTGGGGCCTCGGTGCACATGCTTTACA
TGTGTTTAGTCGAGGTTAAAAAAACGTCTAGGCCCCCCGAACCACGGGGACGTGGTTTTCCTTTGAAAAA
CACGATGATAATATGGATATGGCCACAACGGTCGCCACCATGACCGAGTACAAGCCCACGGTGCGCCTCG
CCACCCGCGACGACGTCCCCAGGGCCGTACGCACCCTCGCCGCCGCGTTCGCCGACTACCCCGCCACGCG
CCACACCGTCGATCCGGACCGCCACATCGAGCGGGTCACCGAGCTGCAAGAACTCTTCCTCACGCGCGTC
GGGCTCGACATCGGCAAGGTGTGGGTCGCGGACGACGGCGCCGCGGTGGCGGTCTGGACCACGCCGGAGA
GCGTCGAAGCGGGGGCGGTGTTCGCCGAGATCGGCCCGCGCATGGCCGAGTTGAGCGGTTCCCGGCTGGC
CGCGCAGCAACAGATGGAAGGCCTCCTGGCGCCGCACCGGCCCAAGGAGCCCGCGTGGTTCCTGGCCACC
GTCGGCGTCTCGCCCGACCACCAGGGCAAGGGTCTGGGCAGCGCCGTCGTGCTCCCCGGAGTGGAGGCGG
CCGAGCGCGCCGGGGTGCCCGCCTTCCTGGAGACCTCCGCGCCCCGCAACCTCCCCTTCTACGAGCGGCT
CGGCTTCACCGTCACCGCCGACGTCGAGGTGCCCGAAGGACCGCGCACCTGGTGCATGACCCGCAAGCCC
GGTGCCTGACGCCCGCCCCACGACCCGCAGCGCCCGACCGAAAGGAGCGCACGACCCCATGCATGTATTC
AATCTAAGCAGGCTTTCACTTTCTCGCCAACTTACAAGGCCTTTCTGTGTAAACAATACCTGAACCTTTA
CCCCGTTGCCCGGCAACGGCCAGGTCTGTGCCAAGTGTTTGCTGACGCAACCCCCACTGGCTGGGGCTTG
GTCATGGGCCATCAGCGCATGCGTGGAACCTTTTCGGCTCCTCTGCCGATCCATACTGCGGAACTCCTAG
CCGCTTGTTTTGCTCGCAGCAGGTCTGGAGCAAACATTATCGGGACTGATAACTCTGTTGTCCTATCCCG
CAAATATACATCGTTTCCATGGCTGCTAGGCTGTGCTGCCAACTGGATCCTGCGCGGGACGTCCTTTGTT
TACGTCCCGTCGGCGCTGAATCCTGCGGACGACCCTTCTCGGGGTCGCTTGGGACTCTCTCGTCCCCTTC
TCCGTCTGCCGTTCCGACCGACCACGGGGCGCACCTCTCTTTACGCGGACTCCCCGTCTGTGCCTTCTCA
TCTGCCGGACCGTGTGCACTTCGCTTCACCTCTGCACGTCGCATGGAGACCACCGTGAACGCCCACCAAA
TATTGCCCAAGGTCTTACATAAGAGGACTCTTGGACTCTCAGCAATGTCAACGACCGACCTTGAGGCATA
CTTCAAAGACTGTTTGTTTAAAGACTGGGAGGAGTTGGGGGAGGAGATTAGGTTAAAGGTCTTTGTACTA
GGAGGCTGTAGGCATAAATTGGTCTGCGCACCAGCACCATGGCGCAATCACTAGAGCGGGGTACCTTTAA
GACCAATGACTTACAAGGCAGCTGTAGATCTTAGCCACTTTTTAAAAGAAAAGGGGGGACTGGAAGGGCT
AATTCACTCCCAACGAAGACAAGATCTGCTTTTTGCTTGTACTGGGTCTCTCTGGTTAGACCAGATCTGA
GCCTGGGAGCTCTCTGGCTAACTAGGGAACCCACTGCTTAAGCCTCAATAAAGCTTGCCTTGAGTGCTTC
AAGTAGTGTGTGCCCGTCTGTTGTGTGACTCTGGTAACTAGAGATCCCTCAGACCCTTTTAGTCAGTGTG
GAAAATCTCTAGCAGTAGTAGTTCATGTCATCTTATTATTCAGTATTTATAACTTGCAAAGAAATGAATA
TCAGAGAGTGAGAGGAACTTGTTTATTGCAGCTTATAATGGTTACAAATAAAGCAATAGCATCACAAATT
TCACAAATAAAGCATTTTTTTCACTGCATTCTAGTTGTGGTTTGTCCAAACTCATCAATGTATCTTATCA
TGTCTGGCTCTAGCTATCCCGCCCCTAACTCCGCCCATCCCGCCCCTAACTCCGCCCAGTTCCGCCCATT
CTCCGCCCCATGGCTGACTAATTTTTTTTATTTATGCAGAGGCCGAGGCCGCCTCGGCCTCTGAGCTATT
CCAGAAGTAGTGAGGAGGCTTTTTTGGAGGCCTAGGGACGTACCCAATTCGCCCTATAGTGAGTCGTATT
ACGCGCGCTCACTGGCCGTCGTTTTACAACGTCGTGACTGGGAAAACCCTGGCGTTACCCAACTTAATCG
CCTTGCAGCACATCCCCCTTTCGCCAGCTGGCGTAATAGCGAAGAGGCCCGCACCGATCGCCCTTCCCAA
CAGTTGCGCAGCCTGAATGGCGAATGGG
[124 nt withheld, positions 5979-6102]
C
[91 nt withheld, positions 6104-6194]
A
[49 nt withheld, positions 6196-6244]
CCTTTGACGTTGGAGTCCACGTTCTTT
[37 nt withheld, positions 6272-6308]
ACCCTATCTCGGTCTATTCTTTTGATTTATAAGGGATTTTGCCGATTTCGGCCTATTGGTTAAAAAATGA
GCTGATTTAACAAAAATTTAACGCGAATTTTAACAAAATATTAACGCTTACAATTTAGGTGGCACTTTTC
GGGGAAATGTGCGCGGAACCCCTATTTGTTTATTTTTCTAAATACATTCAAATATGTATCCGCTCATGAG
ACAATAACCCTGATAAATGCTTCAATAATATTGAAAAAGGAAGAGTATGAGTATTCAACATTTCCGTGTC
GCCCTTATTCCCTTTTTTGCGGCATTTTGCCTTCCTGTTTTTGCTCACCCAGAAACGCTGGTGAAAGTAA
AAGATGCTGAAGATCAGTTGGGTGCACGAGTGGGTTACATCGAACTGGATCTCAACAGCGGTAAGATCCT
TGAGAGTTTTCGCCCCGAAGAACGTTTTCCAATGATGAGCACTTTTAAAGTTCTGCTATGTGGCGCGGTA
TTATCCCGTATTGACGCCGGGCAAGAGCAACTCGGTCGCCGCATACACTATTCTCAGAATGACTTGGTTG
AGTACTCACCAGTCACAGAAAAGCATCTTACGGATGGCATGACAGTAAGAGAATTATGCAGTGCTGCCAT
AACCATGAGTGATAACACTGCGGCCAACTTACTTCTGACAACGATCGGAGGACCGAAGGAGCTAACCGCT
TTTTTGCACAACATGGGGGATCATGTAACTCGCCTTGATCGTTGGGAACCGGAGCTGAATGAAGCCATAC
CAAACGACGAGCGTGACACCACGATGCCTGTAGCAATGGCAACAACGTTGCGCAAACTATTAACTGGCGA
ACTACTTACTCTAGCTTCCCGGCAACAATTAATAGACTGGATGGAGGCGGATAAAGTTGCAGGACCACTT
CTGCGCTCGGCCCTTCCGGCTGGCTGGTTTATTGCTGATAAATCTGGAGCCGGTGAGCGTGGGTCTCGCG
GTATCATTGCAGCACTGGGGCCAGATGGTAAGCCCTCCCGTATCGTAGTTATCTACACGACGGGGAGTCA
GGCAACTATGGATGAACGAAATAGACAGATCGCTGAGATAGGTGCCTCACTGATTAAGCATTGGTAACTG
TCAGACCAAGTTTACTCATATATACTTTAGATTGATTTAAAACTTCATTTTTAATTTAAAAGGATCTAGG
TGAAGATCCTTTTTGATAATCTCATGACCAAAATCCCTTAACGTGAGTTTTCGTTCCACTGAGCGTCAGA
CCCCGTAGAAAAGATCAAAGGATCTTCTTGAGATCCTTTTTTTCTGCGCGTAATCTGCTGCTTGCAAACA
AAAAAACCACCGCTACCAGCGGTGGTTTGTTTGCCGGATCAAGAGCTACCAACTCTTTTTCCGAAGGTAA
CTGGCTTCAGCAGAGCGCAGATACCAAATACTGTTCTTCTAGTGTAGCCGTAGTTAGGCCACCACTTCAA
GAACTCTGTAGCACCGCCTACATACCTCGCTCTGCTAATCCTGTTACCAGTGGCTGCTGCCAGTGGCGAT
AAGTCGTGTCTTACCGGGTTGGACTCAAGACGATAGTTACCGGATAAGGCGCAGCGGTCGGGCTGAACGG
GGGGTTCGTGCACACAGCCCAGCTTGGAGCGAACGACCTACACCGAACTGAGATACCTACAGCGTGAGCT
ATGAGAAAGCGCCACGCTTCCCGAAGGGAGAAAGGCGGACAGGTATCCGGTAAGCGGCAGGGTCGGAACA
GGAGAGCGCACGAGGGAGCTTCCAGGGGGAAACGCCTGGTATCTTTATAGTCCTGTCGGGTTTCGCCACC
TCTGACTTGAGCGTCGATTTTTGTGATGCTCGTCAGGGGGGCGGAGCCTATGGAAAAACGCCAGCAACGC
GGCCTTTTTACGGTTCCTGGCCTTTTGCTGGCCTTTTGCTCACATGTTCTTTCCTGCGTTATCCCCTGAT
TCTGTGGATAACCGTATTACCGCCTTTGAGTGAGCTGATACCGCTCGCCGCAGCCGAACGACCGAGCGCA
GCGAGTCAGTGAGCGAGGAAGCGGAAGAGCGCCCAATACGCAAACCGCCTCTCCCCGCGCGTTGGCCGAT
TCATTAATGCAGCTGGCACGACAGGTTTCCCGACTGGAAAGCGGGCAGTGAGCGCAACGCAATTAATGTG
AGTTAGCTCACTCATTAGGCACCCCAGGCTTTACACTTTATGCTTCCGGCTCGTATGTTGTGTGGAATTG
TGAGCGGATAACAATTTCACACAGGAAACAGCTATGACCATGATTACGCCAAGCGCGCAATTAACCCTCA
CTAAAGGGAACAAAAGCTGGAGCTGCAAGCTTAATGTAGTCTTATGCAATACTCTTGTAGTCTTGCAACA
TGGTAACGATGAGTTAGCAACATGCCTTACAAGGAGAGAAAAAGCACCGTGCATGCCGATTGGTGGAAGT
AAGGTGGTACGATCGTGCCTTATTAGGAAGGCAACAGACGGGTCTGACATGGATTGGACGAACCACTGAA
TTGCCGCATTGCAGAGATATTGTATTTAAGTGCCTAGCTCGATACATAAACGGGTCTCTCTGGTTAGACC
AGATCTGAGCCTGGGAGCTCTCTGGCTAACTAGGGAACCCACTGCTTAAGCCTCAATAAAGCTTGCCTTG
AGTGCTTCAAGTAGTGTGTGCCCGTCTGTTGTGTGACTCTGGTAACTAGAGATCCCTCAGACCCTTTTAG
TCAGTGTGGAAAATCTCTAGCAGTGGCGCCCGAACAGGGACTTGAAAGCGAAAGGGAAACCAGAGGAGCT
CTCTCGACGCAGGACTCGGCTTGCTGAAGCGCGCACGGCAAGAGGCGAGGGGCGGCGACTGGTGAGTACG
CCAAAAATTTTGACTAGCGGAGGCTAGAAGGAGAGAGATGGGTGCGAGAGCGTCAGTATTAAGCGGGGGA
GAATTAGATCGCGATGGGAAAAAATTCGGTTAAGGCCAGGGGGAAAGAAAAAATATAAATTAAAACATAT
AGTATGGGCAAGCAGGGAGCTAGAACGATTCGCAGTTAATCCTGGCCTGTTAGAAACATCAGAAGGCTGT
AGACAAATACTGGGACAGCTACAACCATCCCTTCAGACAGGATCAGAAGAACTTAGATCATTATATAATA
CAGTAGCAACCCTCTATTGTGTGCATCAAAGGATAGAGATAAAAGACACCAAGGAAGCTTTAGACAAGAT
AGAGGAAGAGCAAAACAAAAGTAAGACCACCGCACAGCAAGCGGCCGCTGATCTTCAGACCTGGAGGAGG
AGATATGAGGGACAATTGGAGAAGTGAATTATATAAATATAAAGTAGTAAAAATTGAACCATTAGGAGTA
GCACCCACCAAGGCAAAGAGAAGAGTGGTGCAGAGAGAAAAAAGAGCAGTGGGAATAGGAGCTTTGTTCC
TTGGGTTCTTGGGAGCAGCAGGAAGCACTATGGGCGCAGCGTCAATGACGCTGACGGTACAGGCCAGACA
ATTATTGTCTGGTATAGTGCAGCAGCAGAACAATTTGCTGAGGGCTATTGAGGCGCAACAGCATCTGTTG
CAACTCACAGTCTGGGGCATCAAGCAGCTCCAGGCAAGAATCCTGGCTGTGGAAAGATACCTAAAGGATC
AACAGCTCCTGGGGATTTGGGGTTGCTCTGGAAAACTCATTTGCACCACTGCTGTGCCTTGGAATGCTAG
TTGGAGTAATAAATCTCTGGAACAGATTTGGAATCACACGACCTGGATGGAGTGGGACAGAGAAATTAAC
AATTACACAAGCTTAATACACTCCTTAATTGAAGAATCGCAAAACCAGCAAGAAAAGAATGAACAAGAAT
TATTGGAATTAGATAAATGGGCAAGTTTGTGGAATTGGTTTAACATAACAAATTGGCTGTGGTATATAAA
ATTATTCATAATGATAGTAGGAGGCTTGGTAGGTTTAAGAATAGTTTTTGCTGTACTTTCTATAGTGAAT
AGAGTTAGGCAGGGATATTCACCATTATCGTTTCAGACCCACCTCCCAACCCCGAGGGGACCCGACAGGC
CCGAAGGAATAGAAGAAGAAGGTGGAGAGAGAGACAGAGACAGATCCATTCGATTAGTGAACGGATCTCG
ACGGTATCGGTTTTAAAAGAAAAGGGGGGATTGGGGGGTACAGTGCAGGGGAAAGAATAGTAGACATAAT
AGCAACAGACATACAAACTAAAGAATTACAAAAACAAATTACAAAAATTCAAAATTTTATCGATAAGCTT
GGGAG
